>Addgene plasmid #202347 | opt.a_pSTC0-zeo | addgene full sequence | sequence record 405971 | Addgene NGS Result
GTATCTCAGTTCGGTGTAGGTCGTTCGCTCCAAGCTGGGCTGTGTGCACGAACCCCCCGTTCAGCCCGAC
CGCTGCGCCTTATCCGGTAACTATCGTCTTGAGTCCAACCCGGTAAGACACGACTTATCGCCACTGGCAG
CAGCCACTGGTAACAGGATTAGCAGAGCGAGGTATGTAGGCGGTGCTACAGAGTTCTTGAAGTGGTGGCC
TAACTACGGCTACACTAGAAGAACAGTATTTGGTATCTGCGCTCTGCTGAAGCCAGTTACCTTCGGAAAA
AGAGTTGGTAGCTCTTGATCCGGCAAACAAACCACCGCTGGTAGCGGTGGTTTTTTTGTTTGCAAGCAGC
AGATTACGCGCAGAAAAAAAGGATCTCAAGAAGATCCTTTGATCTTTTCTACGGGGTCTGACGCTCAGTG
GAACGAAAACTCACGTTAAGGGATTTTGGTCATGAGATTATCAAAAAGGATCTTCACCTAGATCCTTTTA
AATTAAAAATGAAGTTTTAAATCAATCTAAAGTATATATGAGTAAACTTGGTCTGACAGCTCGAGTCCCG
TCAAGTCAGCGTAATGCTCTGCCAGTGTTACAACCAATTAACCAATTCTGATCAGTCCTGCTCCTCGGCC
ACGAAGTGCACGCAGTTGCCGGCCGGGTCGCGCAGGGCGAACTCCCGCCCCCACGGCTGCTCGCCGATCT
CGGTCATGGCCGGCCCGGAGGCGTCCCGGAAGTTCGTGGACACGACCTCCGACCACTCGGCGTACAGCTC
GTCCAGGCCGCGCACCCACACCCAGGCCAGGGTGTTGTCCGGCACCACCTGGTCCTGGACCGCGCTGATG
AACAGGGTCACGTCGTCCCGGACCACACCGGCGAAGTCGTCCTCCACGAAGTCCCGGGAGAACCCGAGCC
GGTCGGTCCAGAACTCGACCGCTCCGGCGACGTCGCGCGCGGTGAGCACCGGAACGGCACTGGTCAACTT
GGCCATAACACCCCTTGTATTACTGTTTATGTAAGCAGACAGTTTTATTGTTCATGATGATATATTTTTA
TCTTGTGCAATGTAACATCAGAGATTTTGAGACACAACGTGGCTTTGTTGAATAAATCGAACTTTTGCTG
AGTTGAAGGATCAGCTCGAGTTACCAATGCTTAATCAGTGAGGCACCTATCTCAGCGATCTGCTTATTTC
GTTCATCCATAGTTGCCTGAGTCTCCGTCAAGTAGATAACTACGATACGGGAGGGCTTACCATCTGGCCC
CAGTGCTGCAATGATACCGCGAGACCCACGCTCACCGGCTCCAGTTTTATCAGCAATAAACCAGCCAGCC
GGAAGAACCGAGCGCAGAAGTGGTCCTGCAACTTTATCCGCCTCCATCCAGTCTATTAATTGTTGCCGGG
AAGCAGCTGAAAGAGTTTCGCCAGTTAATAGTTTGCGCAACGTCTTTGCCATTGCTGCAGGGGTCGTGGT
GTCACGCTCGTCGCCTGGCAAGGCTTCATTCAGCTCCGGTTCCCAACGATCAAGGCGAGTTACTTGATCC
CCGGTCTTTCTCAAAAAAGCGGTTAGGCCCTTCGGTCCTCCGATCGTGCTCAGAAGTAAGTTGGCAGCAG
TGTTATCACTCATGGTTATGGCAGCACTGCATAATTCCCCTACTGTCATGCCATCCGTAAGATGCTTTTC
TGTGACTGGTGAGTACTCAACCAAGTCATTCTGGCGATACTTTATGCGGCGGTCGAGTTGCTCTTGCCCG
GCGTCAACACGGGATAATACCGCACCACATAGCAGAACTTTAAAAGTGCTCATCATTGGAAAACGTTCAT
CAGCGCGATAACTCTCAAGGATCTTACCGCTCGCGAGATCCAGTTCAGCGTAACCCACTCGTGCGTTCAA
CTGATCTTCAGCTTCTTTTACTGCCACCAGCGTTTCTGGGTGAGCAAAAACAGGAAGGCAAAATGCCGCA
AAAAAGGGAATAAGGGCGACACGAAAATGTTGAATACTCATACTCTTCCTTTTTCAATATTATTGAAGCA
TTTATCAGGGTTATTGTCTCATGAGCGGATACATATTTGAATGTATTTAGAAAAATAAACAAATAGGGGT
TCCGCGCACATTTCCCCGAAAAGTGCCACCTGACGTCTAAGAAACCATTATTATCATGACATTAACCTAT
AAAAATAGGCGTATCACGAGGCAGAATTTCAGATAAAAAAAATCCTTAGCTTTCGCTAAGGATGATTTCT
GGAATTCGCGGCCGCTGCTAGCCGTAAAGGAGAAGAACTTTTCACTGGAGTTGTCCCAATTCTTGTTGAA
TTAGATGGTGATGTTAATGGGCACAAATTTTCTGTCAGTGGAGAGGGTGAAGGTGATGCAACATACGGAA
AACTTACCCTTAAATTTATTTGCACTACTGGAAAACTACCTGTTCCATGGCCAACACTTGTCACTACTTT
CGGTTATGGTGTTCAATGCTTTGCGAGATACCCAGATCATATGAAACAGCATGACTTTTTCAAGAGTGCC
ATGCCCGAAGGTTATGTACAGGAAAGAACTATATTTTTCAAAGATGACGGGAACTACAAGACACGTGCTG
AAGTCAAGTTTGAAGGTGATACCCTTGTTAATAGAATCGAGTTAAAAGGTATTGATTTTAAAGAAGATGG
AAACATTCTTGGACACAAATTGGAATACAACTATAACTCACACAATGTATACATCATGGCAGACAAACAA
AAGAATGGAATCAAAGTTAACTTCAAAATTAGACACAACATTGAAGATGGAAGCGTTCAACTAGCAGACC
ATTATCAACAAAATACTCCAATTGGCGATGGCCCTGTCCTTTTACCAGACAACCATTACCTGTCCACACA
ATCTGCCCTTTCGAAAGATCCCAACGAAAAGAGAGACCACATGGTCCTTCTTGAGTTTGTAACAGCTGCT
GGGATTACACATGGCATGGATGAACTATACAAATAATAATACTAGAGCCAGGCATCAAATAAAACGAAAG
GCTCAGTCGAAAGACTGGGCCTTTCGTTTTATCTGTTGTTTGTCGGTGAACGCTCTCTACTAGAGTCACA
CTGGCTCACCTTCGGGTGGGCCTTTCTGCGTTTATATACTAGTAGCGGCCGCTGCAGTCCGGCAAAAAAG
GGCAAGGTGTCACCACCCTGCCCTTTTTCTTTAAAACCGAAAAGATTACTTCGCGTTATGCAGGCTTCCT
CGCTCACTGACTCGCTGCGCTCGGTCGTTCGGCTGCGGCGAGCGGTATCAGCTCACTCAAAGGCGGTAAT
ACGGTTATCCACAGAATCAGGGGATAACGCAGGAAAGAACATGTGAGCAAAAGGCCAGCAAAAGGCCAGG
AACCGTAAAAAGGCCGCGTTGCTGGCGTTTTTCCACAGGCTCCGCCCCCCTGACGAGCATCACAAAAATC
GACGCTCAAGTCAGAGGTGGCGAAACCCGACAGGACTATAAAGATACCAGGCGTTTCCCCCTGGAAGCTC
CCTCGTGCGCTCTCCTGTTCCGACCCTGCCGCTTACCGGATACCTGTCCGCCTTTCTCCCTTCGGGAAGC
GTGGCGCTTTCTCATAGCTCACGCTGTAG
Features (pLannotate 1.2.2; 10 found; start..end, strand, type, name):
    612..986     -  CDS            BleoR: antibiotic-binding protein; Sh ble from Streptoalloteichus hindustanus; confers resistance to bleomycin, phleomycin, and Zeocin™
   1144..2001    -  CDS            bla: BLAT_ECOLX - Experimental evidence at protein level: Swiss-Prot protein existence level 1. TEM-type are the most prevalent beta-lactamases in enterobacteria; they hydrolyze the beta-lactam bond in susceptible beta-lactam antibiotics, thus conferring resistance to penicillins and cephalosporins. TEM-3 and TEM-4 are capable of hydrolyzing cefotaxime and ceftazidime. TEM-5 is capable of hydrolyzing ceftazidime. TEM-6 is capable of hydrolyzing ceftazidime and aztreonam. TEM-8/CAZ-2, TEM- 16/CAZ-7 and TEM-24/CAZ-6 are markedly active against ceftazidime. IRT- 4 shows resistance to beta-lactamase in
   2002..2106    -  promoter       AmpR promoter: bla
   2196..2239    -  terminator     bacterial terminator: putative bacterial transcription terminator
   2263..2973    +  CDS            hfriFP: hfriFP is a fluorescent protein published in 2013, derived from Herbaspirillum frisingense.
   2996..3067    +  terminator     rrnB T1 terminator: transcription terminator T1 from the E. coli rrnB gene
   3083..3110    +  terminator     T7Te terminator: phage T7 early transcription terminator
   3117..3137    +  misc_feature   BioBrick suffix: universal suffix for all parts
   3138..3195    +  terminator     his operon terminator: This putative transcriptin terminator from the E. coli his operon has a 2-bp deletion introduced during synthesis. Its efficiency has not been determined.
   3390..379     -  rep_origin     ori (across the origin): high-copy-number ColE1/pMB1/pBR322/pUC origin of replication
