[The description below was written by a language model from this plasmid's Addgene catalogue record and pLannotate feature annotations shown in this document.]
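Description:
opt.a_pSTC0-zeo is a small (about 3.6 kb) bacterial plasmid carrying a synthetic, computationally designed protein-coding insert called opt.a. According to the record, opt.a comes from a greedy optimization procedure run without distance constraints, as part of a study using evolution-informed protein design to improve several functional properties at once. The backbone, pSTC0-zeo, is a modified pSTC0 vector in which the original kanamycin resistance cassette was replaced by a Zeocin resistance cassette. The feature table agrees with this: it shows a BleoR (Sh ble) coding sequence, which confers resistance to bleomycin-family antibiotics and is the listed selection marker. Replication relies on a ColE1/pMB1/pUC-type origin. This origin is generally high copy, although the catalogue lists copy number as unknown.

The annotation software does not label anything as "opt.a". It does find a full-length open reading frame matching TEM-type beta-lactamase (bla), placed directly downstream of the AmpR (bla) promoter. Because ampicillin is not listed as a selection marker, this position most plausibly holds the designed opt.a variant, expressed from the native bla promoter. The record does not state this explicitly, so it is an inference. A putative bacterial terminator lies beyond the promoter on the far side of this cassette. On the opposite strand is a coding sequence annotated as the fluorescent protein hfriFP, followed by rrnB T1, T7Te and his operon terminators and a BioBrick suffix. No promoter for this reading frame is annotated, and the record does not explain its role. The plasmid appears intended for expressing and functionally testing the designed protein in E. coli.
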