Addgene plasmid #202347: opt.a_pSTC0-zeo
Purpose: Design opt.a (greedy optimization without distance constraints) in modified pSTC0 vector in which kan resistance cassette is replaced with zeo resistance cassette
Depositing lab: Nicholas Gauthier. Depositing organization: Dana-Farber Cancer Institute. Publication: Simultaneous enhancement of multiple functional properties using evolution-informed protein design. Fram B, Su Y, Truebridge I, Riesselman AJ, Ingraham JB, Passera A, Napier E, Thadani NN, Lim S, Roberts K, Kaur G, Stiffler MA, Marks DS, Bahl CD, Khan AR, Sander C, Gauthier NP. Nat Commun. 2024 Jun 20;15(1):5141. doi: 10.1038/s41467-024-49119-x. PubMed 38902262.
Backbone
  Vector backbone: pSTC0-zeo
Growth in bacteria
  Bacterial resistance: Bleocin (Zeocin), 50 μg/mL
  Growth temperature: 37°C
  Growth strain: DH5alpha
  Copy number: Unknown
Gene/Insert
  Gene/Insert name: opt.a
  Species: Synthetic
Terms and licenses: Academic/Nonprofit Terms; Industry Terms: Not Available to Industry
Depositor comments: Please visit https://doi.org/10.1101/2023.05.09.539914 for bioRxiv preprint.
How to cite: opt.a_pSTC0-zeo was a gift from Nicholas Gauthier (Addgene plasmid # 202347 ; http://n2t.net/addgene:202347 ; RRID:Addgene_202347)
